>Addgene plasmid #80975 | pCAS9-mCherry empty | depositor full sequence | sequence record 153107 | Full Sequence
CTGCAGCCTGAATATGGGCCAAACAGGATATCTGTGGTAAGCAGTTCCTGCCCCGGCTCAGGGCCAAGAA
CAGATGGAACAGCTGAATATGGGCCAAACAGGATATCTGTGGTAAGCAGTTCCTGCCCCGGCTCAGGGCC
AAGAACAGATGGTCCCCAGATGCGGTCCAGCCCTCAGCAGTTTCTAGAGAACCATCAGATGTTTCCAGGG
TGCCCCAAGGACCTGAAATGACCCTGTGCCTTATTTGAACTAACCAATCAGTTCGCTTCTCGCTTCTGTT
CGCGCGCTTCTGCTCCCCGAGCTCAATAAAAGAGCCCACAACCCCTCACTCGGGGCGCCAGTCCTCCGAT
TGACTGAGTCGCCCGGGTACCCGTGTATCCAATAAACCCTCTTGCAGTTGCATCCGACTTGTGGTCTCGC
TGTTCCTTGGGAGGGTCTCCTCTGAGTGATTGACTACCCGTCAGCGGGGGTCTTTCATTTGGGGGCTCGT
CCGGGATCGGGAGACCCCTGCCCAGGGACCACCGACCCACCACCGGGAGGTAAGCTGGCCAGCAACTTAT
CTGTGTCTGTCCGATTGTCTAGTGTCTATGACTGATTTTATGCGCCTGCGTCGGTACTAGCTAGTTAGCT
AACTAGCTCTGTATCTGGCGGACCCGTGGTGGAACTGACGAGTTCTGAACACCCGGCCGCAACCCTGGGA
GACGTCCCAGGGACTTTGGGGGCCGTTTTTGTGGCCCGACCTGAGGAAGGGAGTCGATGTGGAATCCGAC
CCCGTCAGGATATGTGGTTCTGGTAGGAGACGAGAACCTAAAACAGTTCCCGCCTCCGTCTGAATTTTTG
CTTTCGGTTTGGAACCGAAGCCGCGCGTCTTGTCTGCTGCAGCATCGTTCTGTGTTGTCTCTGTCTGACT
GTGTTTCTGTATTTGTCTGAAAATTAGGGCCAGACTGTTACCACTCCCTTAAGTTTGACCTTAGATCACT
GGAAAGATGTCGAGCGGCTCGCTCACAACCAGTCGGTAGATGTCAAGAAGAGACGTTGGGTTACCTTCTG
CTCTGCAGAATGGCCAACCTTTAACGTCGGATGGCCGCGAGACGGCACCTTTAACCGAGACCTCATCACC
CAGGTTAAGATCAAGGTCTTTTCACCTGGCCCGCATGGACACCCAGACCAGGTCCCCTACATCGTGACCT
GGGAAGCCTTGGCTTTTGACCCCCCTCCCTGGGTCAAGCCCTTTGTACACCCTAAGCCTCCGCCTCCTCT
TCTTCCATCCGCGCCGTCTCTCCCCCTTGAACCTCCTCTTTCGACCCCGCCTCAATCCTCCCTTTATCCA
GCCCTCACTCCTTCTCTAGGCGCCGGCCGGATCCGAGGGCCTATTTCCCATGATTCCTTCATATTTGCAT
ATACGATACAAGGCTGTTAGAGAGATAATTGGAATTAATTTGACTGTAAACACAAAGATATTAGTACAAA
ATACGTGACGTAGAAAGTAATAATTTCTTGGGTAGTTTGCAGTTTTAAAATTATGTTTTAAAATGGACTA
TCATATGCTTACCGTAACTTGAAAGTATTTCGATTTCTTGGCTTTATATATCTTGTGGAAAGGACGAAAC
ACCGGGCCCTCGATATCGACTAGTCCGTTATCAACTTGAAAAAGTGGCACCGAGTCGGTGCTTTTTTTCG
AATTCCGATGTACGGGCCAGATATACGCGTTGACATTGATTATTGTCTAGTTATTAATAGTAATCAATTA
CGGGGTCATTAGTTCATAGCCCATATATGGAGTTCCGCGTTACATAACTTACGGTAAATGGCCCGCCTGG
CTGACCGCCCAACGACCCCCGCCCATTGACGTCAATAATGACGTATGTTCCCATAGTAACGCCAATAGGG
ACTTTCCATTGACGTCAATGGGTGGAGTATTTACGGTAAACTGCCCACTTGGCAGTACATCAAGTGTATC
ATATGCCAAGTACGCCCCCTATTGACGTCAATGACGGTAAATGGCCCGCCTGGCATTATGCCCAGTACAT
GACCTTATGGGACTTTCCTACTTGGCAGTACATCTACGTATTAGTCATCGCTATTACCATGGTGATGCGG
TTTTGGCAGTACATCAATGGGCGTGGATAGCGGTTTGACTCACGGGGATTTCCAAGTCTCCACCCCATTG
ACGTCAATGGGAGTTTGTTTTGGCACCAAAATCAACGGGACTTTCCAAAATGTCGTAACAACTCCGCCCC
ATTGACGCAAATGGGCGGTAGGCGTGTACGGTGGGAGGTCTATATAAGCAGAGCTCTCTGGCTAACTAGA
GAACCCACTGCTTACTGGCTTATCGAAATTAAGCTTCCCATGGTGAGCAAGGGCGAGGAGGATAACATGG
CCATCATCAAGGAGTTCATGCGCTTCAAGGTGCACATGGAGGGCTCCGTGAACGGCCACGAGTTCGAGAT
CGAGGGCGAGGGCGAGGGCCGCCCCTACGAGGGCACCCAGACCGCCAAGCTGAAGGTGACCAAGGGTGGC
CCCCTGCCCTTCGCCTGGGACATCCTGTCCCCTCAGTTCATGTACGGCTCCAAGGCCTACGTGAAGCACC
CCGCCGACATCCCCGACTACTTGAAGCTGTCCTTCCCCGAGGGCTTCAAGTGGGAGCGCGTGATGAACTT
CGAGGACGGCGGCGTGGTGACCGTGACCCAGGACTCCTCCCTGCAGGACGGCGAGTTCATCTACAAGGTG
AAGCTGCGCGGCACCAACTTCCCCTCCGACGGCCCCGTAATGCAGAAGAAGACCATGGGCTGGGAGGCCT
CCTCCGAGCGGATGTACCCCGAGGACGGCGCCCTGAAGGGCGAGATCAAGCAGAGGCTGAAGCTGAAGGA
CGGCGGCCACTACGACGCTGAGGTCAAGACCACCTACAAGGCCAAGAAGCCCGTGCAGCTGCCCGGCGCC
TACAACGTCAACATCAAGTTGGACATCACCTCCCACAACGAGGACTACACCATCGTGGAACAGTACGAAC
GCGCCGAGGGCCGCCACTCCACCGGCGGCATGGACGAGCTGTACAAGGTCGCTACCATCGAGGGATCCGG
AGAGGGCAGAGGAAGTCTGCTAACATGCGGTGACGTCGAGGAGAATCCTGGCCCAATGGACAAGAAGTAC
AGCATCGGCCTGGACATCGGCACCAACAGCGTGGGCTGGGCCGTGATCACCGACGAGTACAAGGTGCCCA
GCAAGAAGTTCAAGGTGCTGGGCAACACCGACCGCCACAGCATCAAGAAGAACCTGATCGGCGCCCTGCT
GTTCGACAGCGGCGAGACCGCCGAGGCCACCCGCCTGAAGCGCACCGCCCGCCGCCGCTACACCCGCCGC
AAGAACCGCATCTGCTACCTGCAGGAGATCTTCAGCAACGAGATGGCCAAGGTGGACGACAGCTTCTTCC
ACCGCCTGGAGGAGAGCTTCCTGGTGGAGGAGGACAAGAAGCACGAGCGCCACCCCATCTTCGGCAACAT
CGTGGACGAGGTGGCCTACCACGAGAAGTACCCCACCATCTACCACCTGCGCAAGAAGCTGGTGGACAGC
ACCGACAAGGCCGACCTGCGCCTGATCTACCTGGCCCTGGCCCACATGATCAAGTTCCGCGGCCACTTCC
TGATCGAGGGCGACCTGAACCCCGACAACAGCGACGTGGACAAGCTGTTCATCCAGCTGGTGCAGACCTA
CAACCAGCTGTTCGAGGAGAACCCCATCAACGCCAGCGGCGTGGACGCCAAGGCCATCCTGAGCGCCCGC
CTGAGCAAGAGCCGCCGCCTGGAGAACCTGATCGCCCAGCTGCCCGGCGAGAAGAAGAACGGCCTGTTCG
GCAACCTGATCGCCCTGAGCCTGGGCCTGACCCCCAACTTCAAGAGCAACTTCGACCTGGCCGAGGACGC
CAAGCTGCAGCTGAGCAAGGACACCTACGACGACGACCTGGACAACCTGCTGGCCCAGATCGGCGACCAG
TACGCCGACCTGTTCCTGGCCGCCAAGAACCTGAGCGACGCCATCCTGCTGAGCGACATCCTGCGCGTGA
ACACCGAGATCACCAAGGCCCCCCTGAGCGCCAGCATGATCAAGCGCTACGACGAGCACCACCAGGACCT
GACCCTGCTGAAGGCCCTGGTGCGCCAGCAGCTGCCCGAGAAGTACAAGGAGATCTTCTTCGACCAGAGC
AAGAACGGCTACGCCGGCTACATCGACGGCGGCGCCAGCCAGGAGGAGTTCTACAAGTTCATCAAGCCCA
TCCTGGAGAAGATGGACGGCACCGAGGAGCTGCTGGTGAAGCTGAACCGCGAGGACCTGCTGCGCAAGCA
GCGCACCTTCGACAACGGCAGCATCCCCCACCAGATCCACCTGGGCGAGCTGCACGCCATCCTGCGCCGC
CAGGAGGACTTCTACCCCTTCCTGAAGGACAACCGCGAGAAGATCGAGAAGATCCTGACCTTCCGCATCC
CCTACTACGTCGGCCCCCTGGCCCGCGGCAACAGCCGCTTCGCCTGGATGACCCGCAAGAGCGAGGAGAC
CATCACCCCCTGGAACTTCGAGGAGGTGGTGGACAAGGGCGCCAGCGCCCAGAGCTTCATCGAGCGCATG
ACCAACTTCGACAAGAACCTGCCCAACGAGAAGGTGCTGCCCAAGCACAGCCTGCTGTACGAGTACTTCA
CCGTGTACAACGAGCTGACCAAGGTGAAGTACGTGACCGAGGGCATGCGCAAGCCCGCCTTCCTGAGCGG
CGAGCAGAAGAAGGCCATCGTGGACCTGCTGTTCAAGACCAACCGCAAGGTGACCGTGAAGCAGCTGAAG
GAGGACTACTTCAAGAAGATCGAGTGCTTCGACAGCGTGGAGATCAGCGGCGTGGAGGACCGCTTCAACG
CCAGCCTGGGCACCTACCACGACCTGCTGAAGATCATCAAGGACAAGGACTTCCTGGACAACGAGGAGAA
CGAGGACATCCTGGAGGACATCGTGCTGACCCTGACCCTGTTCGAGGACCGCGAGATGATCGAGGAGCGC
CTGAAGACCTACGCCCACCTGTTCGACGACAAGGTGATGAAGCAGCTGAAGCGCCGCCGCTACACCGGCT
GGGGCCGCCTGAGCCGCAAGCTGATCAACGGCATCCGCGACAAGCAGAGCGGCAAGACCATCCTGGACTT
CCTGAAGAGCGACGGCTTCGCCAACCGCAACTTCATGCAGCTGATCCACGACGACAGCCTGACCTTCAAG
GAGGACATCCAGAAGGCCCAGGTGAGCGGCCAGGGCGACAGCCTGCACGAGCACATCGCCAACCTGGCCG
GCAGCCCCGCCATCAAGAAGGGCATCCTGCAGACCGTGAAGGTGGTGGACGAGCTGGTGAAGGTGATGGG
CCGCCACAAGCCCGAGAACATCGTGATCGAGATGGCCCGCGAGAACCAGACCACCCAGAAGGGCCAGAAG
AACAGCCGCGAGCGCATGAAGCGCATCGAGGAGGGCATCAAGGAGCTGGGCAGCCAGATCCTGAAGGAGC
ACCCCGTGGAGAACACCCAGCTGCAGAACGAGAAGCTGTACCTGTACTACCTGCAGAACGGCCGCGACAT
GTACGTGGACCAGGAGCTGGACATCAACCGCCTGAGCGACTACGACGTGGACCACATCGTGCCCCAGAGC
TTCCTGAAGGACGACAGCATCGACAACAAGGTGCTGACCCGCAGCGACAAGAACCGCGGCAAGAGCGACA
ACGTGCCCAGCGAGGAGGTGGTGAAGAAGATGAAGAACTACTGGCGCCAGCTGCTGAACGCCAAGCTGAT
CACCCAGCGCAAGTTCGACAACCTGACCAAGGCCGAGCGCGGCGGCCTGAGCGAGCTGGACAAGGCCGGC
TTCATCAAGCGCCAGCTGGTGGAGACCCGCCAGATCACCAAGCACGTGGCCCAGATCCTGGACAGCCGCA
TGAACACCAAGTACGACGAGAACGACAAGCTGATCCGCGAGGTGAAGGTGATCACCCTGAAGAGCAAGCT
GGTGAGCGACTTCCGCAAGGACTTCCAGTTCTACAAGGTGCGCGAGATCAACAACTACCACCACGCCCAC
GACGCCTACCTGAACGCCGTGGTGGGCACCGCCCTGATCAAGAAGTACCCCAAGCTGGAGAGCGAGTTCG
TGTACGGCGACTACAAGGTGTACGACGTGCGCAAGATGATCGCCAAGAGCGAGCAGGAGATCGGCAAGGC
CACCGCCAAGTACTTCTTCTACAGCAACATCATGAACTTCTTCAAGACCGAGATCACCCTGGCCAACGGC
GAGATCCGCAAGCGCCCCCTGATCGAGACCAACGGCGAGACCGGCGAGATCGTGTGGGACAAGGGCCGCG
ACTTCGCCACCGTGCGCAAGGTGCTGAGCATGCCCCAGGTGAACATCGTGAAGAAGACCGAGGTGCAGAC
CGGCGGCTTCAGCAAGGAGAGCATCCTGCCCAAGCGCAACAGCGACAAGCTGATCGCCCGCAAGAAGGAC
TGGGACCCCAAGAAGTACGGCGGCTTCGACAGCCCCACCGTGGCCTACAGCGTGCTGGTGGTGGCCAAGG
TGGAGAAGGGCAAGAGCAAGAAGCTGAAGAGCGTGAAGGAGCTGCTGGGCATCACCATCATGGAGCGCAG
CAGCTTCGAGAAGAACCCCATCGACTTCCTGGAGGCCAAGGGCTACAAGGAGGTGAAGAAGGACCTGATC
ATCAAGCTGCCCAAGTACAGCCTGTTCGAGCTGGAGAACGGCCGCAAGCGCATGCTGGCCAGCGCCGGCG
AGCTGCAGAAGGGCAACGAGCTGGCCCTGCCCAGCAAGTACGTGAACTTCCTGTACCTGGCCAGCCACTA
CGAGAAGCTGAAGGGCAGCCCCGAGGACAACGAGCAGAAGCAGCTGTTCGTGGAGCAGCACAAGCACTAC
CTGGACGAGATCATCGAGCAGATCAGCGAGTTCAGCAAGCGCGTGATCCTGGCCGACGCCAACCTGGACA
AGGTGCTGAGCGCCTACAACAAGCACCGCGACAAGCCCATCCGCGAGCAGGCCGAGAACATCATCCACCT
GTTCACCCTGACCAACCTGGGCGCCCCCGCCGCCTTCAAGTACTTCGACACCACCATCGACCGCAAGCGC
TACACCAGCACCAAGGAGGTGCTGGACGCCACCCTGATCCACCAGAGCATCACCGGCCTGTACGAGACCC
GCATCGACCTGAGCCAGCTGGGCGGCGACAGCCGCGCCGACCCCAAGAAGAAGCGCAAGGTGTGAGCGGC
CGCATCGATAAAATAAAAGATTTTATTTAGTCTCCAGAAAAAGGGGGGAATGAAAGACCCCACCTGTAGG
TTTGGCAAGCTAGCTTAAGTAACGCCATTTTGCAAGGCATGGAAAAATACATAACTGAGAATAGAGAAGT
TCAGATCAAGGTCAGGAACAGATGGAACAGCTGAATATGGGCCAAACAGGATATCTGTGGTAAGCAGTTC
CTGCCCCGGCTCAGGGCCAAGAACAGATGGAACAGCTGAATATGGGCCAAACAGGATATCTGTGGTAAGC
AGTTCCTGCCCCGGCTCAGGGCCAAGAACAGATGGTCCCCAGATGCGGTCCAGCCCTCAGCAGTTTCTAG
AGAACCATCAGATGTTTCCAGGGTGCCCCAAGGACCTGAAATGACCCTGTGCCTTATTTGAACTAACCAA
TCAGTTCGCTTCTCGCTTCTGTTCGCGCGCTTCTGCTCCCCGAGCTCAATAAAAGAGCCCACAACCCCTC
ACTCGGGGCGCCAGTCCTCCGATTGACTGAGTCGCCCGGGTACCCGTGTATCCAATAAACCCTCTTGCAG
TTGCATCCGACTTGTGGTCTCGCTGTTCCTTGGGAGGGTCTCCTCTGAGTGATTGACTACCCGTCAGCGG
GGGTCTTTCATTTCCGACTTGTGGTCTCGCTGCCTTGGGAGGGTCTCCTCTGAGTGATTGACTACCCGTC
AGCGGGGGTCTTCACATGCAGCATGTATCAAAATTAATTTGGTTTTTTTTCTTAAGTATTTACATTAAAT
GGCCATAGTTGCATTAATGAATCGGCCAACGCGCGGGGAGAGGCGGTTTGCGTATTGGCGCTCTTCCGCT
TCCTCGCTCACTGACTCGCTGCGCTCGGTCGTTCGGCTGCGGCGAGCGGTATCAGCTCACTCAAAGGCGG
TAATACGGTTATCCACAGAATCAGGGGATAACGCAGGAAAGAACATGTGAGCAAAAGGCCAGCAAAAGGC
CAGGAACCGTAAAAAGGCCGCGTTGCTGGCGTTTTTCCATAGGCTCCGCCCCCCTGACGAGCATCACAAA
AATCGACGCTCAAGTCAGAGGTGGCGAAACCCGACAGGACTATAAAGATACCAGGCGTTTCCCCCTGGAA
GCTCCCTCGTGCGCTCTCCTGTTCCGACCCTGCCGCTTACCGGATACCTGTCCGCCTTTCTCCCTTCGGG
AAGCGTGGCGCTTTCTCATAGCTCACGCTGTAGGTATCTCAGTTCGGTGTAGGTCGTTCGCTCCAAGCTG
GGCTGTGTGCACGAACCCCCCGTTCAGCCCGACCGCTGCGCCTTATCCGGTAACTATCGTCTTGAGTCCA
ACCCGGTAAGACACGACTTATCGCCACTGGCAGCAGCCACTGGTAACAGGATTAGCAGAGCGAGGTATGT
AGGCGGTGCTACAGAGTTCTTGAAGTGGTGGCCTAACTACGGCTACACTAGAAGGACAGTATTTGGTATC
TGCGCTCTGCTGAAGCCAGTTACCTTCGGAAAAAGAGTTGGTAGCTCTTGATCCGGCAAACAAACCACCG
CTGGTAGCGGTGGTTTTTTTGTTTGCAAGCAGCAGATTACGCGCAGAAAAAAAGGATCTCAAGAAGATCC
TTTGATCTTTTCTACGGGGTCTGACGCTCAGTGGAACGAAAACTCACGTTAAGGGATTTTGGTCATGAGA
TTATCAAAAAGGATCTTCACCTAGATCCTTTTAAATTAAAAATGAAGTTTGCGGCCGCAAATCAATCTAA
AGTATATATGAGTAAACTTGGTCTGACAGTTACCAATGCTTAATCAGTGAGGCACCTATCTCAGCGATCT
GTCTATTTCGTTCATCCATAGTTGCCTGACTCCCCGTCGTGTAGATAACTACGATACGGGAGGGCTTACC
ATCTGGCCCCAGTGCTGCAATGATACCGCGAGACCCACGCTCACCGGCTCCAGATTTATCAGCAATAAAC
CAGCCAGCCGGAAGGGCCGAGCGCAGAAGTGGTCCTGCAACTTTATCCGCCTCCATCCAGTCTATTAATT
GTTGCCGGGAAGCTAGAGTAAGTAGTTCGCCAGTTAATAGTTTGCGCAACGTTGTTGCCATTGCTACAGG
CATCGTGGTGTCACGCTCGTCGTTTGGTATGGCTTCATTCAGCTCCGGTTCCCAACGATCAAGGCGAGTT
ACATGATCCCCCATGTTGTGCAAAAAAGCGGTTAGCTCCTTCGGTCCTCCGATCGTTGTCAGAAGTAAGT
TGGCCGCAGTGTTATCACTCATGGTTATGGCAGCACTGCATAATTCTCTTACTGTCATGCCATCCGTAAG
ATGCTTTTCTGTGACTGGTGAGTACTCAACCAAGTCATTCTGAGAATAGTGTATGCGGCGACCGAGTTGC
TCTTGCCCGGCGTCAACACGGGATAATACCGCGCCACATAGCAGAACTTTAAAAGTGCTCATCATTGGAA
AACGTTCTTCGGGGCGAAAACTCTCAAGGATCTTACCGCTGTTGAGATCCAGTTCGATGTAACCCACTCG
TGCACCCAACTGATCTTCAGCATCTTTTACTTTCACCAGCGTTTCTGGGTGAGCAAAAACAGGAAGGCAA
AATGCCGCAAAAAAGGGAATAAGGGCGACACGGAAATGTTGAATACTCATACTCTTCCTTTTTCAATATT
ATTGAAGCATTTATCAGGGTTATTGTCTCATGAGCGGATACATATTTGAATGTATTTAGAAAAATAAACA
AATAGGGGTTCCGCGCACATTTCCCCGAAAAGTGCCAC
Features (pLannotate 1.2.2; 16 found; start..end, strand, type, name):
      8..477     +  LTR            LTR: long terminal repeat from Moloney murine leukemia virus
    621..879     +  misc_feature   MESV Ψ (fragment): packaging signal of murine embryonic stem cell virus
    938..1354    +  CDS            gag (truncated): truncated Moloney murine leukemia virus (MMLV) gag gene lacking the start codon
   1365..1605    +  promoter       U6 promoter: RNA polymerase III promoter for human U6 snRNA
   1630..1671    +  misc_RNA       gRNA scaffold (fragment): guide RNA scaffold for the Streptococcus pyogenes CRISPR/Cas9 system
   1788..2091    +  enhancer       CMV enhancer: human cytomegalovirus immediate early enhancer
   2092..2295    +  promoter       CMV promoter: human cytomegalovirus (CMV) immediate early promoter
   2291..2324    +  LTR            5' LTR (truncated) (fragment): truncated 5' long terminal repeat (LTR) from HIV-1
   2350..3057    +  CDS            mCherry: mCherry is a basic (constitutively fluorescent) red fluorescent protein published in 2004, derived from Discosoma sp.. It is reported to be a very rapidly-maturing monomer with low acid sensitivity.
   3136..7239    +  CDS            cas9: CAS9_STRP1 - Also known as csn1 From Streptococcus pyogenes serotype M1.
   7329..7922    +  LTR            LTR: long terminal repeat from Moloney murine leukemia virus
   7931..7977    +  LTR            5' LTR (truncated) (fragment): truncated long terminal repeat from Moloney murine sarcoma virus
   8060..8108    -  CDS            lacI (fragment): lac repressor; lacI; The lac repressor binds to the lac operator to inhibit transcription in E. coli. This inhibition can be relieved by adding lactose or isopropyl-β-D-thiogalactopyranoside (IPTG).
   8294..8882    -  rep_origin     ori: high-copy-number ColE1/pMB1/pBR322/pUC origin of replication
   9060..9920    -  CDS            AmpR: β-lactamase; bla; confers resistance to ampicillin, carbenicillin, and related antibiotics
   9921..10025   -  promoter       AmpR promoter: bla
