[The description below was written by a language model from this plasmid's Addgene catalogue record, the feature table of its GenBank file and pLannotate feature annotations shown in this document.]
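Description:
pCAS9-mCherry empty is an all-in-one mammalian expression plasmid of about 10 kb, built on the pCAS9 backbone and deposited as an empty vector for combined Cas9, mCherry and sgRNA expression. It is maintained in E. coli through a high-copy ColE1/pUC-type origin and selected with ampicillin via the β-lactamase gene and its own promoter. The expression cassettes sit inside a gammaretroviral framework: Moloney murine leukemia virus LTRs flank the payload, and an MESV packaging signal fragment and a truncated gag segment lie just downstream of the 5' LTR. The catalogue lists the plasmid only as a mammalian expression vector, and the record does not say whether retroviral packaging is intended.

Two transcription units make up the payload. A human U6 RNA polymerase III promoter is followed by a sequence annotated as only a fragment of the Streptococcus pyogenes guide RNA scaffold. This fits the "empty" designation, since no targeting spacer is listed as an insert, but the record does not describe the cloning site. Downstream, the CMV enhancer and promoter drive mCherry followed by S. pyogenes Cas9. The separate GenBank record covers only a 781 bp portion of the plasmid and annotates a T2A peptide. Its position in the full construct is not given, though the short gap between the mCherry and Cas9 coding sequences is a plausible location, which would yield both proteins from one transcript. Red fluorescence would then mark cells expressing the nuclease. The associated publication concerns CRISPaint, a ligase-4-dependent approach to modular gene tagging, indicating use as the user-programmable nuclease and guide component for genome editing in mammalian cells.
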