Addgene plasmid #80975: pCAS9-mCherry empty
Purpose: (Empty Backbone) Cas9, mCherry, and sgRNA expression
Depositing lab: Veit Hornung. Depositing organization: Universitaetsklinikum Bonn. Publication: CRISPaint allows modular base-specific gene tagging using a ligase-4-dependent mechanism. Schmid-Burgk JL, Honing K, Ebert TS, Hornung V. Nat Commun. 2016 Jul 28;7:12338. doi: 10.1038/ncomms12338. PubMed 27465542.
Backbone
  Vector backbone: pCAS9
  Vector type: Mammalian Expression
Growth in bacteria
  Bacterial resistance: Ampicillin, 100 μg/mL
  Growth temperature: 30°C
  Growth strain: DH10B
  Copy number: High Copy
Gene/Insert
  Gene/Insert name: None
Terms and licenses: Academic/Nonprofit Terms; Industry Terms: Not Available to Industry
How to cite: pCAS9-mCherry empty was a gift from Veit Hornung (Addgene plasmid # 80975 ; http://n2t.net/addgene:80975 ; RRID:Addgene_80975)
