LOCUS       Exported 781 bp ds-DNA linear SYN 25-MAY-2021
DEFINITION  Cas9, mCherry, and sgRNA expression.
ACCESSION   .
VERSION     .
KEYWORDS    pCAS9-mCherry empty
SOURCE      synthetic DNA construct
  ORGANISM  synthetic DNA construct
REFERENCE   1 (bases 1 to 781)
  AUTHORS   Schmid-Burgk JL, Honing K, Ebert TS, Hornung V
  TITLE     CRISPaint allows modular base-specific gene tagging using a
            ligase-4-dependent mechanism.
  JOURNAL   Nat Commun. 2016 Jul 28;7:12338. doi: 10.1038/ncomms12338.
  PUBMED    27465542
REFERENCE   2 (bases 1 to 781)
  AUTHORS   .
  TITLE     Direct Submission
  JOURNAL   Exported May 25, 2021 from SnapGene Server 1.1.58
            http://www.snapgene.com
FEATURES             Location/Qualifiers
     source          1..781
                     /organism="synthetic DNA construct"
                     /mol_type="other DNA"
     CDS             264..317
                     /codon_start=1
                     /product="2A peptide from Thosea asigna virus capsid
                     protein"
                     /label=T2A
                     /note="Eukaryotic ribosomes fail to insert a peptide bond
                     between the Gly and Pro residues, yielding separate
                     polypeptides."
                     /translation="EGRGSLLTCGDVEENPGP"
ORIGIN
        1 ccgaggacgg cgccctgaag ggcgagatca agcagaggct gaagctgaag gacggcggcc
       61 actacgacgc tgaggtcaag accacctaca aggccaagaa gcccgtgcag ctgcccggcg
      121 cctacaacgt caacatcaag ttggacatca cctcccacaa cgaggactac accatcgtgg
      181 aacagtacga acgcgccgag ggccgccact ccaccggcgg catggacgag ctgtacaagg
      241 tcgctaccat cgagggatcc ggagagggca gaggaagtct gctaacatgc ggtgacgtcg
      301 aggagaatcc tggcccaatg gacaagaagt acagcatcgg cctggacatc ggcaccaaca
      361 gcgtgggctg ggccgtgatc accgacgagt acaaggtgcc cagcaagaag ttcaaggtgc
      421 tgggcaacac cgaccgccac agcatcaaga agaacctgat cggcgccctg ctgttcgaca
      481 gcggcgagac cgccgaggcc acccgcctga agcgcaccgc ccgccgccgc tacacccgcc
      541 gcaagaaccg catctgctac ctgcaggaga tcttcagcaa cgagatggcc aaggtggacg
      601 acagcttctt ccaccgcctg gaggagagct tcctggtgga ggaggacaag aagcacgagc
      661 gccaccccat cttcggcaac atcgtggacg aggtggccta ccacgagaag taccccacca
      721 tctaccacct gcgcaagaag ctggtggaca gcaccgacaa ggccgacctg cgcctgatct
      781 a
//
