>Addgene plasmid #80975 | pCAS9-mCherry empty | addgene partial sequence | sequence record 158567 | SpCas9-F1 5'-cagcacaagcactacctgga-3'
AGCGCGTGATCCTGGCCGACGCCAACCTGGACAAGGTGCTGAGCGCCTACAACAAGCACCGCGACAAGCC
CATCCGCGAGCAGGCCGAGAACATCATCCACCTGTTCACCCTGACCAACCTGGGCGCCCCCGCCGCCTTC
AAGTACTTCGACACCACCATCGACCGCAAGCGCTACACCAGCACCAAGGAGGTGCTGGACGCCACCCTGA
TCCACCAGAGCATCACCGGCCTGTACGAGACCCGCATCGACCTGAGCCAGCTGGGCGGCGACAGCCGCGC
CGACCCCAAGAAGAAGCGCAAGGTGTGAGCGGCCGCATCGATAAAATAAAAGATTTTATTTAGTCTCCAG
AAAAAGGGGGGAATGAAAGACCCCACCTGTAGGTTTGGCAAGCTAGCTTAAGTAACGCCATTTTGCAAGG
CATGGAAAAATACATAACTGAGAATAGAGAAGTTCAGATCAAGGTCAGGAACAGATGGAACAGCTGAATA
TGGGCCAAACAGGATATCTGTGGTAAGCAGTTCCTGCCCCGGCTCAGGGCCAAGAACAGATGGAACAGCT
GAATATGGGCCAAACAGGATATCTGTGGTAAGCAGTTCCTGCCCCGGCTCAGGGCCAAGAACAGATGGTC
CCCAGATGCGGTCCAGCCCTCAGCAGTTTCTAGAGAACCATCAGATGTTTCCAGGGTGCCCCAAGGACCT
GAAATGACCCTGTGCCTTATTTGAACTAACCAATCAGTTCGCTTCTCGCTTCTGTTCGCGCGCTTCTGCT
CCCCGAGCTCAATAAAAGAGCCCACAACCCCTCACTCGGGGCGCCAGTCCTCCGATTGACTGAGTCGCCC
GGGTACCCGTGTATCCAATAAACCCTCTTGCAGTTGCATCCGACTTG
